Addgene plasmid #98506: BB1_12_pSHB17
Purpose: BB1 with insert: promoter PSHB17
Depositing lab: Brigitte Gasser & Diethard Mattanovich & Michael Sauer. Depositing organization: Universitaet fur Bodenkultur Wien (BOKU-WIEN). Publication: GoldenPiCS: a Golden Gate-derived modular cloning system for applied synthetic biology in the yeast Pichia pastoris. Prielhofer R, Barrero JJ, Steuer S, Gassler T, Zahrl R, Baumann K, Sauer M, Mattanovich D, Gasser B, Marx H. BMC Syst Biol. 2017 Dec 8;11(1):123. doi: 10.1186/s12918-017-0492-3. PubMed 29221460.
Backbone
  Vector backbone: BB1
  Backbone size w/o insert (bp): 1936
  Vector type: Bacterial Expression
Growth in bacteria
  Bacterial resistance: Kanamycin, 50 μg/mL
  Growth temperature: 37°C
  Growth strain: DH10B
  Copy number: High Copy
Gene/Insert
  Gene/Insert name: SHB17 promoter
  Insert size (bp): 995
  Mutation: Internal BsaI and BpiI sites removed from insert
  Cloning method: Restriction Enzyme; 5′ cloning site BpiI (destroyed during cloning); 3′ cloning site BpiI (destroyed during cloning)
  Sequencing primers: 5′ 5'-GTAAAACGACGGCCAGTT-3' (M13-Fwd); 3′ 5´-CAGGAAACAGCTATGAC-3' (M13-Rev)
Terms and licenses: Academic/Nonprofit Terms; Industry Terms: Not Available to Industry
How to cite: BB1_12_pSHB17 was a gift from Brigitte Gasser & Diethard Mattanovich & Michael Sauer (Addgene plasmid # 98506 ; http://n2t.net/addgene:98506 ; RRID:Addgene_98506)
