[The description below was written by a language model from this plasmid's Addgene catalogue record and pLannotate feature annotations shown in this document.]
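Description:
BB1_12_pSHB17 is a level-one ("backbone 1") part-storage plasmid from GoldenPiCS, a Golden Gate-derived modular cloning system built for synthetic biology in the yeast Pichia pastoris. Although catalogued as a bacterial expression vector, it functions as an entry module that holds a single sequence-verified part in E. coli. The small BB1 backbone (about 1.9 kb) carries a high-copy ColE1/pUC-type origin of replication and a kanamycin resistance gene (aph(3')-Ia) driven by the cat promoter. The tonB, T7Te and a partial T3Te terminator flank these units and insulate them from read-through transcription. A short lacZα remnant is annotated next to the cloning region, probably left over from the backbone's original cloning site, though the record does not explain it.

The payload is a 995 bp SHB17 promoter fragment. The record does not state the source species explicitly, although the Pichia-focused toolkit suggests the origin. Internal BsaI and BpiI recognition sites were removed from the insert so that it remains intact during Type IIS assembly. The fragment was inserted through BpiI sites that were destroyed in the process. The "12" in the name presumably denotes the fusion-site position assigned to promoter parts, but the record does not define it. The automated annotation labels only backbone elements, so the promoter lies in the unannotated stretch of the 2,928 nt sequence. M13 forward and reverse primer sites flank the insert for sequence verification.

The plasmid is a source of the SHB17 promoter, to be combined with coding-sequence and terminator modules into expression units and then multigene constructs for P. pastoris.
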