Features (pLannotate 1.2.2; 7 found; start..end, strand, type, name):
   1288..1319    +  terminator     tonB terminator: bidirectional E. coli tonB-P14 transcription terminator
   1320..1422    +  promoter       cat promoter: promoter of the E. coli cat gene encoding chloramphenicol acetyltransferase
   1423..2238    +  CDS            KanR: aminoglycoside phosphotransferase; aph(3')-Ia; confers resistance to kanamycin in bacteria or G418 (Geneticin®) in eukaryotes
   2262..2289    +  terminator     T7Te terminator: phage T7 early transcription terminator
   2301..2888    -  rep_origin     ori: high-copy-number ColE1/pMB1/pBR322/pUC origin of replication
   2910..1       -  terminator     T3Te terminator (fragment) (across the origin): phage T3 early transcription terminator
   2928..17      -  CDS            lacZα (fragment) (across the origin): LacZα fragment of β-galactosidase; lacZ fragment
>Addgene plasmid #98506 | BB1_12_pSHB17 | addgene full sequence | sequence record 191929 | Addgene NGS Result
GTAAAACGACGGCCAGTTTATCTAGTCAGCTTGATTCTAGCTGATCGTGGACCGGAAGGTGAGCCAGTGA
GTTGATTGCAGTCCAGTTACGCTGGAGTCTGAGGCTCGTCCTGAATGATATGCGGCCTCGAATTCGAAGA
CGCGGAGGCAAGGCAACTGAGAAATTGAATAGTGGTTTCAAGCCCGCTGACTTTTTGTATTATCTCAATG
TCGGTGTTTCACAGTCCCCAGAAGGGGGCTTTGCCTTCAAGGGAGACGGAAGAGACATCGTCAACCCTGG
GGAGAAGTATTTCAAATGGCGCAAGTTCGCTAATTTTTACGATTAAGCAGTGCTGTATGGGGTAGTTAAT
AAATCGGGAATATCCTTCTGACGTGACTGTAACAAATCTCTTTTTACGTGGTGCGCATACTGGACAGAGG
CAGAGTCTCAATTTCTTCTTTTGAGACAGGCTACTACAGCCTGTGATTCCTCTTGGTACTTGGATTTGCT
TTTATCTGGCTCCGTTGGGAACTGTGCCTGGGTTTTGAAGTATCTTGTGGATGTGTTTCTAACACTTTTT
CAATCTTCTTGGAGTGAGAATGCAGGACTTTGAACATCGTCTAGCTCGTTGGTAGGTGAACCGTTTTACC
TTGCATGTGGTTAGGAGTTTTCTGGAGTAACCAAGACCGTCTTATCATCGCCGTAAAATCGCTCTTACTG
TCGCTAATAATCCCGCTGGAAGAGAAGTTCGAACAGAAGTAGCACGCAAAGCTCTTGTCAAATGAGAATT
GTTAATCGTTTGACAGGTCACACTCGTGGGCTATGTACGATCAACTTGCCGGCTGTTGCTGGAGAGATGA
CACCAGTTGTGGCATGGCCAATTGGTATTCAGCCGTACCACTGTATGGAAAATGAGATTATCTTGTTCTT
GATCTAGTTTCTTGCCATTTTAGAGTTGCCACATTCGTAGGTTTCAGTACCAATAATGGTAACTTCCAAA
CTTCCAACGCAGATACCAGAGATCTGCCGATCCTTCCCCAACAATAGGAGCTTACTACGCCATACATATA
GCCTATCTATTTTCACTTTCGCGTGGGTGCTTCTATATAAACGGTTCCCCATCTTCCGTTTCATACTACT
TGAATTTTAAGCACTAACATGGCGTCTTCGAATTCGCGCGTGATCTTACGGCATTATACGTATGATCGGT
CCACGATCAGCTAGATTATCTAGTCAGCTTGATGTCATAGCTGTTTCCTGAGGCTCAATACTGACCATTT
AAATCATACCTGACCTCCATAGCAGAAAGTCAAAAGCCTCCGACCGGAGGCTTTTGACTTGATCGGCACG
TAAGAGGTTCCAACTTTCACCATAATGAAATAAGATCACTACCGGGCGTATTTTTTGAGTTATCGAGATT
TTCAGGAGCTAAGGAAGCTAAAATGAGCCATATTCAACGGGAAACGTCTTGCTTGAAGCCGCGATTAAAT
TCCAACATGGATGCTGATTTATATGGGTATAAATGGGCTCGCGATAATGTCGGGCAATCAGGTGCGACAA
TCTATCGATTGTATGGGAAGCCCGATGCGCCAGAGTTGTTTCTGAAACATGGCAAAGGTAGCGTTGCCAA
TGATGTTACAGATGAGATGGTCAGGCTAAACTGGCTGACGGAATTTATGCCTCTTCCGACCATCAAGCAT
TTTATCCGTACTCCTGATGATGCATGGTTACTCACCACTGCGATCCCAGGGAAAACAGCATTCCAGGTAT
TAGAAGAATATCCTGATTCAGGTGAAAATATTGTTGATGCGCTGGCAGTGTTCCTGCGCCGGTTGCATTC
GATTCCTGTTTGTAATTGTCCTTTTAACGGCGATCGCGTATTTCGTCTCGCTCAGGCGCAATCACGAATG
AATAACGGTTTGGTTGGTGCGAGTGATTTTGATGACGAGCGTAATGGCTGGCCTGTTGAACAAGTCTGGA
AAGAAATGCATAAACTCTTGCCATTCTCACCGGATTCAGTCGTCACTCATGGTGATTTCTCACTTGATAA
CCTTATTTTTGACGAGGGGAAATTAATAGGTTGTATTGATGTTGGACGAGTCGGAATCGCAGACCGATAC
CAGGATCTTGCCATCCTATGGAACTGCCTCGGTGAGTTTTCTCCTTCATTACAGAAACGGCTTTTTCAAA
AATATGGTATTGATAATCCTGATATGAATAAATTGCAGTTTCACTTGATGCTCGATGAGTTTTTCTAATG
AGGACCTAAATGTAATCACCTGGCTCACCTTCGGGTGGGCCTTTCTGCGTTGCTGGCGTTTTTCCATAGG
CTCCGCCCCCCTGACGAGCATCACAAAAATCGATGCTCAAGTCAGAGGTGGCGAAACCCGACAGGACTAT
AAAGATACCAGGCGTTTCCCCCTGGAAGCTCCCTCGTGCGCTCTCCTGTTCCGACCCTGCCGCTTACCGG
ATACCTGTCCGCCTTTCTCCCTTCGGGAAGCGTGGCGCTTTCTCATAGCTCACGCTGTAGGTATCTCAGT
TCGGTGTAGGTCGTTCGCTCCAAGCTGGGCTGTGTGCACGAACCCCCCGTTCAGCCCGACCGCTGCGCCT
TATCCGGTAACTATCGTCTTGAGTCCAACCCGGTAAGACACGACTTATCGCCACTGGCAGCAGCCACTGG
TAACAGGATTAGCAGAGCGAGGTATGTAGGCGGTGCTACAGAGTTCTTGAAGTGGTGGCCTAACTACGGC
TACACTAGAAGAACAGTATTTGGTATCTGCGCTCTGCTGAAGCCAGTTACCTCGGAAAAAGAGTTGGTAG
CTCTTGATCCGGCAAACAAACCACCGCTGGTAGCGGTGGTTTTTTTGTTTGCAAGCAGCAGATTACGCGC
AGAAAAAAAGGATCTCAAGAAGATCCTTTGATTTTCTACCGAAGAAAGGCCCACCCGT
